Addgene plasmid #216904: pST39-Mega'-deltaRS
Purpose: Mega' with knockout of GvpR and GvpS
Depositing lab: George Lu. Depositing organization: Rice University. Publication: Elucidating the assembly of gas vesicles by systematic protein-protein interaction analysis. Iburg M, Anderson AP, Wong VT, Anton ED, He A, Lu GJ. EMBO J. 2024 Oct;43(19):4156-4172. doi: 10.1038/s44318-024-00178-2. Epub 2024 Sep 3. PubMed 39227754.
Backbone
  Vector backbone: pST39
  Vector type: Bacterial Expression
Growth in bacteria
  Bacterial resistance: Ampicillin, 100 μg/mL
  Growth temperature: 30°C
  Growth strain: DH5alpha
  Copy number: Low Copy
Gene/Insert
  Gene/Insert name: Mega' with knockout of GvpR and GvpS
  Species: Synthetic; Priestia megaterium
  Cloning method: Gibson Cloning
Terms and licenses: Academic/Nonprofit Terms; Industry Terms: Not Available to Industry
Depositor comments: Please visit https://www.biorxiv.org/content/10.1101/2023.07.23.550228v1 for bioRxiv preprint. Please note: This plasmid contains an A269P mutation in GvpL. This mutation is not expected to impact plasmid function.
How to cite: pST39-Mega'-deltaRS was a gift from George Lu (Addgene plasmid # 216904 ; http://n2t.net/addgene:216904 ; RRID:Addgene_216904)
