[The description below was written by a language model from this plasmid's Addgene catalogue record and pLannotate feature annotations shown in this document.]
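Description:
pST39-Mega'-deltaRS is an 8.2 kb bacterial expression plasmid built on the pST39 backbone, a T7-driven vector for expressing several genes together in E. coli. It replicates from a ColE1/pMB1-type origin and retains the pBR322-derived bom region and the rop gene, which holds copy number down, consistent with the low-copy designation in the record. Selection is by ampicillin through the TEM beta-lactamase gene (bla) under its own promoter.

The payload, assembled by Gibson cloning, is a variant of the "Mega'" gas vesicle gene cluster derived from Priestia megaterium (formerly Bacillus megaterium), in which GvpR and GvpS have been knocked out. The cluster lies between a T7 promoter and a T7 terminator, so expression requires a host that supplies T7 RNA polymerase. Automated annotation recognises only some of the genes in this roughly 5.5 kb region: gvpB, which encodes the GvpA-type major shell protein, gvpJ, and a short residual fragment of gvpS that fits the stated knockout. The other gvp genes are not individually annotated, although the depositor notes an A269P substitution in GvpL that is not expected to affect function, so gvpL is evidently present. The record does not say how the knockouts were made. Small fragment hits within or near the insert (a rice ADH 5'-UTR, ydeC, a SET1 tag, and a partial RSF origin and mbeC near the backbone) are most likely incidental similarity matches rather than designed parts.

Gas vesicles are hollow, gas-filled protein nanostructures. The associated publication concerns their assembly, so this deletion construct is presumably for testing how loss of GvpR and GvpS affects heterologous gas vesicle formation relative to the parental Mega' cluster.
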