Features (pLannotate 1.2.2; 16 found; start..end, strand, type, name):
     48..181     +  rep_origin     RSF ori (fragment): Plasmids containing the RSF 1030 origin of replication can be propagated in E. coli cells that contain additional plasmids with compatible origins.
    186..325     -  misc_feature   bom: basis of mobility region from pBR322
    427..618     -  CDS            rop: Rop protein, which maintains plasmids at low copy number; rop
    658..768     +  CDS            mbeC (fragment): MBEC_ECOLX - Experimental evidence at protein level: Swiss-Prot protein existence level 1. Required for efficient mobilization of ColE1 plasmid and is thus essential to promote the specific transfer of the plasmid during conjugation. Probably functions by inducing DNA bending, helping the MbeA relaxase to melt the DNA around the nic site and cleave the phosphodiester bond. Binds specifically double-stranded DNA (dsDNA) containing the ColE1 oriT but does not recognize the inverted repeat (IR). From Escherichia coli.
    855..873     +  promoter       T7 promoter: promoter for bacteriophage T7 RNA polymerase
   1121..1384    +  CDS            gvpB: GVPB_BACME - Protein inferred from homology: Swiss-Prot protein existence level 3. Gas vesicles are small, hollow, gas filled protein structures that are found in several microbial planktonic microorganisms. They allow the positioning of the organism at the favorable depth for growth. GvpA type proteins form the essential core of the structure. From Bacillus megaterium.
   3598..3614    +  5'UTR          OsADH 5'-UTR (fragment): translational enhancer from the 5'-UTR of the Oryza sativa alcohol dehydrogenase gene (Sugio et al., 2008)
   4259..4318    +  CDS            gvpS (fragment): GVPS_BACME - Protein inferred from homology: Swiss-Prot protein existence level 3. Gas vesicles are small, hollow, gas filled protein structures that are found in several microbial planktonic microorganisms. They allow the positioning of the organism at the favorable depth for growth (By similarity). From Bacillus megaterium.
   4581..4880    +  CDS            gvpJ: GVPJ_BACME - Protein inferred from homology: Swiss-Prot protein existence level 3. Gas vesicles are small, hollow, gas filled protein structures that are found in several microbial planktonic microorganisms. They allow the positioning of the organism at the favorable depth for growth. This protein could be important for the shape determination of the gas vesicle. From Bacillus megaterium.
   6299..6418    -  CDS            ydeC (fragment): YDEC_BACSU - Protein predicted: Swiss-Prot protein existence level 4. From Bacillus subtilis (strain 168).
   6451..6500    +  CDS            SET1 (fragment): solubility-enhancement tag derived from T7 phage gene 10B
   6508..6555    +  terminator     T7 terminator: transcription terminator for bacteriophage T7 RNA polymerase
   6622..6713    +  promoter       AmpR promoter: bla
   6714..7571    +  CDS            bla: BLAT_ECOLX - Experimental evidence at protein level: Swiss-Prot protein existence level 1. TEM-type are the most prevalent beta-lactamases in enterobacteria; they hydrolyze the beta-lactam bond in susceptible beta-lactam antibiotics, thus conferring resistance to penicillins and cephalosporins. TEM-3 and TEM-4 are capable of hydrolyzing cefotaxime and ceftazidime. TEM-5 is capable of hydrolyzing ceftazidime. TEM-6 is capable of hydrolyzing ceftazidime and aztreonam. TEM-8/CAZ-2, TEM- 16/CAZ-7 and TEM-24/CAZ-6 are markedly active against ceftazidime. IRT- 4 shows resistance to beta-lactamase in
   7578..7617    +  terminator     fd terminator: central terminator from bacteriophage fd (Otsuka and Kunisawa, 1982)
   7648..8236    +  rep_origin     ori: high-copy-number ColE1/pMB1/pBR322/pUC origin of replication
>Addgene plasmid #216904 | pST39-Mega'-deltaRS | addgene full sequence | sequence record 445987 | Addgene NGS Result
AACGCCAGCAACGCGGCCTTTTTACGGTTCCTGGCCTTTTGCTGGCCTTTTGCTCACATGTTCTTTCCTG
CGTTATCCCCTGATTCTGTGGATAACCGTATTACCGCCTTTGAGTGAGCTGATACCGCTCGCCGCAGCCG
AACGACCGAGCGCAGCGAGTCAGTGAGCGAGGAAGCGGAAGAGCGCCTGATGCGGTATTTTCTCCTTACG
CATCTGTGCGGTATTTCACACCGCAATGGTGCACTCTCAGTACAATCTGCTCTGATGCCGCATAGTTAAG
CCAGTATACACTCCGCTATCGCTACGTGACTGGGTCATGGCTGCGCCCCGACACCCGCCAACACCCGCTG
ACGCGCCCTGACGGGCTTGTCTGCTCCCGGCATCCGCTTACAGACAAGCTGTGACCGTCTCCGGGAGCTG
CATGTGTCAGAGGTTTTCACCGTCATCACCGAAACGCGCGAGGCAGCTGCGGTAAAGCTCATCAGCGTGG
TCGTGAAGCGATTCACAGATGTCTGCCTGTTCATCCGCGTCCAGCTCGTTGAGTTTCTCCAGAAGCGTTA
ATGTCTGGCTTCTGATAAAGCGGGCCATGTTAAGGGCGGTTTTTTCCTGTTTGGTCACTGATGCCTCCGT
GTAAGGGGGATTTCTGTTCATGGGGTAATGATACCGATGAAACGAGAGAGGATGCTCACGATACGGGTTA
CTGATGATGAACATGCCCGGTTACTGGAACGTTGTGAGGGTAAACAACTGGCGGTATGGATGCGGCGGGA
CCAGAGAAAAATCACTCAGGGTCAATGCCAGCGCTTCGTTAATACAGATGTAGGTGTTGGCACCATGCAT
CGATCCCGCGAAATTAATACGACTCACTATAGGGAGACCACAACGGTTTCCCTCTAGAGATAGCTTAGCG
ATGTGAAAGAAGCTGGAGAAAACTTTCAAGAAAAAGTTTCTTCTTCAGACGATAAAGAGAAGTCAAAAAA
TAAGCGGAAAATAAAAGGCGTAAATCAGATTAAAAAAGCAACGGATATTAAAAGCTCTACTAAGATTAAA
AGTTCTAATGATATTAAATCATCTACAGATTTAAAAACAATGGGATCATAAGCGAAAGGAGAAATGAGAT
ATGTCTATTCAAAAAAGTACTAATAGTTCAAGTTTAGCAGAAGTCATTGACCGTATTTTAGATAAAGGAA
TTGTTATTGATGCTTTTGCAAGAGTTTCTGTTGTAGGAATTGAAATTTTAACGATTGAAGCGCGAGTGGT
TATTGCCAGTGTTGATACATGGTTACGCTATGCAGAAGCAGTAGGGCTTCTTCGTGACGACGTAGAAGAA
AACGGTCTTCCTGAACGTTCAAATTCAAGTGAAGGGCAGCCGCGTTTTAGTATTTAATATGAAGTGGTAT
GGAACCTTCCTTTTTTGAGGGTGGTTCCAGCTTTCAGGAGGAACGTAAAAATGACCGTCTTAACAGACAA
AAGGAAAAAAGGCAGTGGAGCTTTTATACAAGATGACGAGACAAAAGAGGTTCTTTCAAGAGCGCTGAGC
TATTTAAAATCCGGCTATTCCATTCATTTTACAGGTCCTGCCGGCGGAGGCAAAACCTCTTTAGCGCGAG
CGCTTGCTAAAAAGAGAAAGCGTCCTGTAATGCTGATGCACGGGAATCACGAGCTCAACAACAAAGATTT
AATTGGCGATTTTACGGGATACACGAGCAAAAAAGTAATCGACCAGTACGTTCGTTCTGTCTATAAAAAA
GATGAACAGGTGAGTGAAAACTGGCAGGATGGCCGATTGCTTGAAGCTGTAAAAAATGGCTATACGCTGA
TTTACGACGAATTTACTCGTTCTAAGCCTGCGACGAATAATATCTTTCTATCGATATTAGAAGAAGGCGT
GCTGCCGCTGTATGGAGTAAAAATGACCGATCCTTTTGTGCGCGTGCATCCCGATTTCCGCGTCATCTTC
ACAAGCAATCCAGCTGAGTATGCCGGCGTATATGATACGCAAGATGCGCTTCTCGACAGGTTAATTACCA
TGTTTATTGATTATAAAGACATCGACAGAGAGACAGCGATTTTAACGGAGAAAACGGACGTAGAAGAAGA
TGAAGCGCGCACAATTGTAACGCTCGTAGCAAACGTGCGAAACCGCTCTGGAGACGAAAACAGCAGCGGA
CTTAGCCTGCGGGCTTCGCTTATGATCGCTACCCTTGCCACGCAGCAAGACATTCCTATCGATGGAAGTG
ACGAAGATTTTCAAACGTTATGTATCGATATTTTGCATCATCCGCTTACCAAATGTTTGGATGAAGAAAA
TGCAAAAAGCAAAGCCGAAAAAATCATTTTAGAAGAATGTAAGAATATAGACACTGAAGAAAAGTAAAGG
AGCTTGAAAACATGAGTGAAACAAACGAAACAGGTATTTATATTTTTAGCGCCATTCAAACGGATAAAGA
CGAAGAATTTGGCGCCGTGGAAGTAGAAGGAACAAAAGCTGAAACATTTTTGATTCGCTACAAAGACGCG
GCTATGGTAGCAGCTGAAGTACCGATGAAAATTTATCATCCTAATCGCCAAAATTTATTAATGCATCAAA
ACGCAGTAGCAGCGATTATGGACAAGAACGATACGGTTATTCCAATCAGCTTTGGGAATGTATTCAAATC
AAAAGAAGACGTAAAAGTTCTTTTGGAAAACCTTTATCCGCAGTTTGAAAAGCTGTTTCCAGCGATCAAA
GGAAAAATTGAAGTCGGTTTAAAAGTAATTGGGAAAAAAGAATGGCTTGAGAAAAAAGTAAACGAAAATC
CTGAACTTGAGAAAGTATCAGCATCCGTAAAAGGAAAATCAGAAGCAGCCGGTTATTATGAGCGTATTCA
ACTTGGAGGAATGGCTCAAAAGATGTTTACTTCCCTGCAAAAAGAAGTCAAGACAGATGTGTTTTCTCCG
CTTGAAGAAGCAGCGGAAGCAGCAAAAGCAAATGAGCCAACGGGCGAAACGATGCTTTTAAACGCGTCTT
TCTTAATTAACCGAGAAGATGAAGCGAAGTTTGATGAAAAAGTAAATGAAGCGCATGAAAACTGGAAAGA
CAAAGCCGATTTTCATTACAGCGGTCCTTGGCCTGCTTATAATTTTGTGAACATTCGCCTAAAAGTAGAA
GAGAAATAACGTGCTTCACAAATTAGTAACCGCACCCATTAACCTTGTAGTGAAAATCGGCGAAAAAGTA
CAGGAAGAAGCTGATAAACAGCTATATGACCTTCCGACGATTCAGCAAAAGCTCATTCAGCTTCAAATGA
TGTTTGAGCTTGGTGAAATTCCAGAAGAAGCGTTTCAAGAAAAAGAAGATGAATTGTTAATGAGGTACGA
AATTGCGAAACGCAGAGAAATTGAACAATGGGAAGAGCTAACACAAAAAAGAAATGAGGAATCCTAGATG
GGAGAATTACTGTATTTATACGGTTTAATTCCAACAAAAGAAGCAGCAGCCATAGAGCCGTTTCCATCTT
ATAAGGGGTTTGACGGAGAACATTCACTGTACCCAATTGCGTTTGATCAGGTGACGGCTGTAGTTTCTAA
GCTGGATGCTGACACCTATTCAGAAAAAGTGATTCAAGAAAAAATGGAGCAGGATATGAGCTGGCTGCAG
GAAAAAGCATTTCATCATCACGAAACGGTAGCCGCTTTGTACGAAGAATTTACGATCATTCCATTAAAAT
TTTGCACCATTTATAAAGGTGAAGAAAGTCTGCAGGCAGCTATTGAGATTAACAAAGAAAAGATAGAGAA
TTCACTGACGCTGCTTCAAGGAAATGAAGAGTGGAATGTGAAAATTTACTGTGATGATACAGAGCTTAAA
AAAGGAATCAGCGAAACGAATGAAAGCGTGAAAGCGAAAAAACAAGAAATTAGTCACTTATCACCAGGAA
GACAGTTTTTTGAAAAGAAAAAAATAGATCAGCTGATTGAAAAAGAATTAGAGCTTCACAAAAACAAAGT
GTGTGAAGAGATACATGACAAGCTAAAAGAATTATCGCTTTATGACTCTGTTAAAAAGAATTGGAGCAAA
GACGTAACTGGCGCAGCTGAACAGATGGCGTGGAACAGCGTGTTTCTTCTCCCGTCTCTGCAGATTACTA
AGTTCGTAAACGAAATAGAAGAGCTTCAGCAAAGGCTTGAAAATAAAGGCTGGAAGTTTGAAGTGACGGG
ACCATGGCCGCCCTATCATTTCTCGAGCTTTCCGTAAAAGCGGTTAAGCGTGACAGTCCAGGAGGAATTA
ATGGATGCAACCGGTCAGCCAAGCAAATGGACGAATCCACTTGGATCCTGATCAAGCTGAACAAGGCTTA
GCGCAGCTTGTGATGACAGTTATTGAGCTATTGAGGCAAATCGTTGAACGTCATGCCATGAGGCGGGTGG
AGGGTGGAACGTTGACGGACGAACAAATTGAAAACTTAGGAATTGCACTAATGAACTTAGAAGAAAAAAT
GGACGAGTTGAAAGAGGTGTTCGGTCTGGATGCAGAAGATTTAAATATTGATCTTGGACCGCTAGGCAGC
CTGCTTTAAGCGGTCAGTAGGAGGAACAGTATGGCAGTCGAACATAATATGCAGTCAAGTACGATTGTAG
ATGTGCTCGAAAAGATTTTGGATAAAGGAGTCGTTATAGCGGGGGACATCACCGTAGGAATTGCAGATGT
CGAGCTATTAACGATAAAGATCCGCTTGATTGTGGCTTCGGTTGATAAGGCAAAAGAAATCGGCATGGAC
TGGTGGGAAAATGATCCGTATCTCAGTTCAAAAGGAGCCAATAACAAAGCGCTCGAAGAAGAAAATAAAA
TGCTGCATGAGCGGTTAAAAACGCTTGAAGAAAAAATAGAAACGAAACGTTAAAAACTGTACGCTACTTA
AAAAATGGAGGGATTTACAATGGCAACTGAAACAAAATTAGATAACACACAGGCAGAAAACAAGGAAAAT
AAAAATGCGGAAAACGGTTCAAAAGAAAAGAACGGTTCAAAAGCAAGCAAAACAACAAGCAGCGGGCCAA
TCAAACGAGCGGTAGCAGGAGGCATCATCGGTGCAACGATTGGATATGTATCGACTCCTGAAAATCGAAA
AAGTCTCCTTGACCGCATTGATACAGACGAATTAAAAAGCAAAGCATCTGATTTAGGAACAAAGGTAAAA
GAAAAATCAAAAAGCAGCGTGGCCAGCCTGAAAACATCTGCGGGAAGCTTGTTTAAAAAAGATAAAGATA
AATCAAAAGATGATGAAGAAAACGTAAATTCTTCTAGTAGCGAAACAGAAGACGATAACGTTCAAGAGTA
CGACGAGTTAAAAGAAGAAAATCAAACTCTTCAAGATCGCTTATCACAGCTTGAAGAAAAAATGAACATG
CTTGTTGAGCTTAGCCTCAATAAAAATCAAGACGAAGAAGCGGAAGATACAGATTCCGACGAAGAAGAGA
ACGATGAGAACGATGAAAACGATGAAAACGAGCAGGACGATGAAAACGAAGAAGAAACATCTAAGCCACG
TAAAAAGGATAAAAAAGAAGCTGAGGAAGAAGAAAGTGAAAGTGACGAAGACAGCGAGGAAGAAGAGGAA
GATTCTCGCTCAAACAAAAAAAATAAAAAAGTAAAAACAGAAGAAGAAGACGAAGATGAAAGCGAAGAAG
AAAAAAAGGAAGCGAAACCAAAAAAGTCAACAGCTAAAAAATCAAAAAATACAAAAGCAAAGAAAAACAC
GGACGAAGAAGATGATGAAGCAACATCTCTTTCTAGTGAAGACGATACAACAGCCTAAGACGTAAAGGAG
GAAAGAAAGACATGAGTACAGGCCCTTCTTTTTCAACTAAAGACAATACGCTTGAATACTTTGTGAAAGC
TTCTAATAAACACGGCTTTTCACTTGATATTTCATTAAATGTAAACGGCGCTGTGATTTCCGGTACCATG
ATTTCAGCAAAAGAATACTTTGATTACTTAAGCGAAACGTTTGAAGAAGGCAGTGAAGTGGCTCAGGCGC
TAAGCGAACAATTCTCTTTAGCAAGCGAAGCGAGCGAATCAAACGGAGAAGCAGAAGCCCATTTTATTCA
TTTGAAAAATACAAAGATTTACTGTGGAGACAGTAAATCTACTCCTTCTAAAGGCAAAATCTTTTGGAGA
GGGAAAATAGCAGAAGTAGACGGGTTTTTCTTAGGAAAGATTTCTGATGCAAAATCAACGAGTAAAAAGA
GTTCATAAAAAACGGCGGGGTGATTGCCCCGCCGTTTTTTAGTGATGTGATGAGATGTGCAGCTTCTTTT
TTCGATACATGAGCGGAGTCATCTTCATTTCTTTTCGAAACTGATTAATAAAATAGCTTGTACTATTAAA
CCCTACTTGATAGGCGACTTCCGTCACATTTGCTTCTGCTTGCTGCAGTCCGGATTCGCGAACGCGTCTC
GAGAGATCCGGCTGCTAACAAAGCCCGAAAGGAAGCTGAGTTGGCTGCTGCCACCGCTGAGCAATAACTA
GCATAACCCCTTGGGGCCTCTAAACGGGTCTTGAGGGGTTTTTTGCTGAAAGGAGGAACTATATCCGACT
AGTAGCCCGCCTAATGAGCGGGCTTTTTTTTAATTCCCCTATTTGTTTATTTTTCTAAATACATTCAAAT
ATGTATCCGCTCATGAGACAATAACCCTGATAAATGCTTCAATAATATTGAAAAAGGAAGAGTATGAGTA
TTCAACATTTCCGTGTCGCCCTTATTCCCTTTTTTGCGGCATTTTGCCTTCCTGTTTTTGCTCACCCAGA
AACGCTCGTGAAAGTAAAAGACGCAGAGGACCAATTGGGGGCACGAGTGGGATACATAGAACTGGACTTG
AATAGCGGTAAAATCCTTGAGAGTTTTCGCCCTGAAGAGCGTTTTCCAATGATGAGCACTTTCAAAGTTC
TGCTATGTGGAGCAGTATTATCCCGTGTAGATGCGGGGCAAGAGCAACTCGGACGACGAATACACTATTC
GCAGAATGACTTGGTTGAATACTCCCCAGTGACAGAAAAGCACCTTACGGACGGAATGACGGTAAGAGAA
TTATGTAGTGCCGCCATAACGATGAGTGATAACACTGCGGCGAACTTACTTCTGACAACCATCGGTGGAC
CGAAGGAATTAACCGCTTTTTTGCACAATATGGGAGACCATGTAACTCGCCTTGACCGTTGGGAACCAGA
ACTGAATGAAGCCATACCAAACGACGAGCGAGACACCACAATGCCTGCGGCAATGGCAACAACATTACGC
AAACTATTAACTGGCGAACTACTTACTCTGGCTTCACGGCAACAATTAATAGACTGGCTTGAAGCGGATA
AAGTTGCAGGACCACTACTGCGTTCGGCACTTCCTGCTGGCTGGTTTATTGCTGATAAATCTGGGGCAGG
AGAGCGTGGTTCACGGGGTATCATTGCCGCACTTGGACCAGATGGTAAGCCTTCCCGTATCGTAGTTATC
TACACGACGGGTAGTCAGGCAACTATGGACGAACGAAATAGACAGATTGCTGAAATAGGGGCTTCACTGA
TTAAGCATTGGTAAACCGATACAATTAAAGGCTCCTTTTGGAGCCTTTTTTTTTGGACGGACCGGTAGAA
AAGATCAAAGGATCTTCTTGAGATCCTTTTTTTCTGCGCGTAATCTGCTGCTTGCAAACAAAAAAACCAC
CGCTACCAGCGGTGGTTTGTTTGCCGGATCAAGAGCTACCAACTCTTTTTCCGAAGGTAACTGGCTTCAG
CAGAGCGCAGATACCAAATACTGTCCTTCTAGTGTAGCCGTAGTTAGGCCACCACTTCAAGAACTCTGTA
GCACCGCCTACATACCTCGCTCTGCTAATCCTGTTACCAGTGGCTGCTGCCAGTGGCGATAAGTCGTGTC
TTACCGGGTTGGACTCAAGACGATAGTTACCGGATAAGGCGCAGCGGTCGGGCTGAACGGGGGGTTCGTG
CACACAGCCCAGCTTGGAGCGAACGACCTACACCGAACTGAGATACCTACAGCGTGAGCTATGAGAAAGC
GCCACGCTTCCCGAAGGGAGAAAGGCGGACAGGTATCCGGTAAGCGGCAGGGTCGGAACAGGAGAGCGCA
CGAGGGAGCTTCCAGGGGGAAACGCCTGGTATCTTTATAGTCCTGTCGGGTTTCGCCACCTCTGACTTGA
GCGTCGATTTTTGTGATGCTCGTCAGGGGGGCGGAGCCTATGGAAA
